>Addgene plasmid #59527 | pREMI-Z | depositor full sequence | sequence record 92671 | pREMI-Z sequence 1986 bps
AGATCGTAAAACGACGGCCAGTCTAGCTAGCTAGGATCCTGACTGACTGACATGGTCATAGCTGTTTCCG
ATCCCCCACACACCATAGCTTCAAAATGTTTCTACTCCTTTTTTACTCTTCCAGATTTTCTCGGACTCCG
CGCATCGCCGTACCACTTCAAAACACCCAAGCACAGCATACTAAATTTCCCCTCTTTCTTCCTCTAGGGT
GTCGTTAATTACCCGTACTAAAGGTTTGGAAAAGAAAAAAGAGACCGCCTCGTTTCTTTTTCTTCGTCGA
AAAAGGCAATAAAAATTTTTATCACGTTTCTTTTTCTTGAAAATTTTTTTTTTTGATTTTTTTCTCTTTC
GATGACCTCCCATTGATATTTAAGTTAATAAACGGTCTTCAATTTCTCAAGTTTCAGTTTCATTTTTCTT
GTTCTATTACAACTTTTTTTACTTCTTGCTCATTAGAAAGAAAGCATAGCAATCTAATCTAAGGGCGGTG
TTGACAATTAATCATCGGCATAGTATATCGGCATAGTATAATACGACAAGGTGAGGAACTAAACCATGGC
CAAGTTGACCAGTGCCGTTCCGGTGCTCACCGCGCGCGACGTCGCCGGAGCGGTCGAGTTCTGGACCGAC
CGGCTCGGGTTCTCCCGGGACTTCGTGGAGGACGACTTCGCCGGTGTGGTCCGGGACGACGTGACCCTGT
TCATCAGCGCGGTCCAGGACCAGGTGGTGCCGGACAACACCCTGGCCTGGGTGTGGGTGCGCGGCCTGGA
CGAGCTGTACGCCGAGTGGTCGGAGGTCGTGTCCACGAACTTCCGGGACGCCTCCGGGCCGGCCATGACC
GAGATCGGCGAGCAGCCGTGGGGGCGGGAGTTCGCCCTGCGCGACCCGGCCGGCAACTGCGTGCACTTCG
TGGCCGAGGAGCAGGACTGACACGTCCGACGCGGCCCGACGGGTCCGAGGCCTCGGAGATCCGTCCCCCT
TTTCCTTTGTCGATATCATGTAATTAGTTATGTCACGCTTACATTCACGCCCTCCCCCCACATCCGCTCT
AACCGAAAAGGAAGGAGTTAGACAACCTGAAGTCTAGGTCCCTATTTATTTTTTTATAGTTATGTTAGTA
TTAAGAACGTTATTTATATTTCAAATTTTTCTTTTTTTTCTGTACAGACGCGTGTACGCATGTAACATTA
TACTGAAAACCTTGCTTGAGAAGGTTTTGGGACGCTCGAAGGCTTTAATTTGCAAGCTGGAGACCAACAT
GTGAGCAAAAGGCCAGCAAAAGGCCAGGAACCGTAAAAAGGCCGCGTTGCTGGCGTTTTTCCATAGGCTC
CGCCCCCCTGACGAGCATCACAAAAATCGACGCTCAAGTCAGAGGTGGCGAAACCCGACAGGACTATAAA
GATACCAGGCGTTTCCCCCTGGAAGCTCCCTCGTGCGCTCTCCTGTTCCGACCCTGCCGCTTACCGGATA
CCTGTCCGCCTTTCTCCCTTCGGGAAGCGTGGCGCTTTCTCAATGCTCACGCTGTAGGTATCTCAGTTCG
GTGTAGGTCGTTCGCTCCAAGCTGGGCTGTGTGCACGAACCCCCCGTTCAGCCCGACCGCTGCGCCTTAT
CCGGTAACTATCGTCTTGAGTCCAACCCGGTAAGACACGACTTATCGCCACTGGCAGCAGCCACTGGTAA
CAGGATTAGCAGAGCGAGGTATGTAGGCGGTGCTACAGAGTTCTTGAAGTGGTGGCCTAACTACGGCTAC
ACTAGAAGGACAGTATTTGGTATCTGCGCTCTGCTGAAGCCAGTTACCTTCGGAAAAAGAGTTGGTAGCT
CTTGATCCGGCAAACAAACCACCGCTGGTAGCGGTGGTTTTTTTGTTTGCAAGCAGCAGATTACGCGCAG
AAAAAAAGGATCTCAAGAAGATCCTTTGATCTTTTCTACGGGGTCTGACGCTCAGTGGAACGAAAACTCA
CGTTAAGGGATTTTGGTCATGAGATC
Features (pLannotate 1.2.2; 6 found; start..end, strand, type, name):
      6..22      -  CDS            lacZα (fragment): LacZα fragment of β-galactosidase; lacZ fragment
     76..483     +  promoter       TEF1 promoter: S. cerevisiae TEF1; promoter for EF-1α
    490..537     +  promoter       EM7 promoter: synthetic bacterial promoter&nbsp
    556..930     +  CDS            BleoR: antibiotic-binding protein; Sh ble from Streptoalloteichus hindustanus; confers resistance to bleomycin, phleomycin, and Zeocin™
    996..1243    +  terminator     CYC1 terminator: S. cerevisiae CYC1; transcription terminator for CYC1
   1318..1906    -  rep_origin     ori: high-copy-number ColE1/pMB1/pBR322/pUC origin of replication
