[The description below was written by a language model from this plasmid's Addgene catalogue record and pLannotate feature annotations shown in this document.]
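Description:
pREMI-Z is a very small (1,986 bp) empty-backbone plasmid catalogued as a yeast expression vector and intended for insertional mutagenesis with Zeocin selection. Its name points to restriction enzyme-mediated integration (REMI), in which linearized DNA is introduced into cells and integrates at scattered genomic sites, disrupting and simultaneously tagging genes. The depositor notes that the plasmid is linearized at BamHI for this purpose. The associated publication concerns genes regulating peroxisome engulfment during micropexophagy, consistent with its use in a mutant screen, though the record itself does not name the host yeast species.

The plasmid is essentially a single dual-host selection cassette plus a bacterial origin. The Sh ble gene (BleoR), which encodes a protein that binds bleomycin-family antibiotics, including phleomycin and Zeocin, lies downstream of two tandem promoters. These are the S. cerevisiae TEF1 promoter, which drives expression in yeast, and the synthetic EM7 promoter, which drives expression in E. coli. The S. cerevisiae CYC1 terminator closes the transcription unit. The same marker therefore serves for selection in both organisms, and no separate ampicillin or auxotrophic marker is present. Propagation in E. coli relies on a high-copy ColE1/pUC-type origin, although the catalogue lists copy number as unknown. No yeast replication origin or centromere is annotated, so stable Zeocin resistance in yeast would depend on chromosomal integration. Because the integrated DNA carries a bacterial origin and marker, such designs generally allow recovery of flanking genomic sequence by plasmid rescue, though the record does not state this. A short lacZα remnant is the only other annotated feature, and it is vestigial.
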