Addgene plasmid #59527: pREMI-Z
Purpose: (Empty Backbone) Zeocin-resistance plasmid for insertional mutagenesis.
Depositing lab: Benjamin Glick. Depositing organization: University of Chicago. Publication: Paz2 and 13 other PAZ gene products regulate vacuolar engulfment of peroxisomes during micropexophagy. Mukaiyama H, Oku M, Baba M, Samizo T, Hammond AT, Glick BS, Kato N, Sakai Y. Genes Cells. 2002 Jan;7(1):75-90. 499 PubMed 11856375.
Backbone
  Vector backbone: pREMI-Z
  Backbone size (bp): 1986
  Vector type: Yeast Expression
  Promoter: TEF1
Growth in bacteria
  Bacterial resistance: Bleocin (Zeocin), 50 μg/mL
  Growth temperature: 37°C
  Growth strain: DH5alpha
  Copy number: Unknown
Gene/Insert
  Cloning method: Restriction Enzyme
  Sequencing primers: 5′ M13rev; 3′ CYC1
Terms and licenses: Academic/Nonprofit Terms; Industry Terms: Not Available to Industry
Depositor comments: Linearize at BamHI.
How to cite: pREMI-Z was a gift from Benjamin Glick (Addgene plasmid # 59527 ; http://n2t.net/addgene:59527 ; RRID:Addgene_59527)
