>Addgene plasmid #59527 | pREMI-Z | addgene partial sequence | sequence record 93834 | pBR322ori-3 5'-tttgtttgcaagcagcagat-3'
AAGGATCTCAAGAAGATCCTTTGATCTTTTCTACGGGGTCTGACGCTCAGTGGAACGAAAACTCACGTTA
AGGGATTTTGGTCATGAGATCAGATCGTAAAACGACGGCCAGTCTAGCTAGCTAGGATCCTGACTGACTG
ACATGGTCATAGCTGTTTCCGATCCCCCACACACCATAGCTTCAAAATGTTTCTACTCCTTTTTTACTCT
TCCAGATTTTCTCGGACTCCGCGCATCGCCGTACCACTTCAAAACACCCAAGCACAGCATACTAAATTTC
CCCTCTTTCTTCCTCTAGGGTGTCGTTAATTACCCGTACTAAAGGTTTGGAAAAGAAAAAAGAGACCGCC
TCGTTTCTTTTTCTTCGTCGAAAAAGGCAATAAAAATTTTTATCACGTTTCTTTTTCTTGAAAATTTTTT
TTTTTGATTTTTTTCTCTTTCGATGACCTCCCATTGATATTTAAGTTAATAAACGGTCTTCAATTTCTCA
AGTTTCAGTTTCATTTTTCTTGTTCTATTACAACTTTTTTTACTTCTTGCTCATTAGAAAGAAAGCATAG
CAATCTAATCTAAGGGCGGTGTTGACAATTAATCATCGGCATAGTATATCGGCATAGTATAATACGACAA
GGTGAGGAACTAAACCATGGCCAAGTTGACCAGTGCCGTTCCGGTGCTCACCGCGCGCGACGTCGCCGGA
GCGGTCGAGTTCTGGACCGACCGGCTCGGGTTCTCCCGGGACTTCGTGGAGGACGACTTCGCCGGTGTGG
TCCGGGACGACGTGACCCTGTTCATCAGCGCGGTCCAGGACCAGGTGGTGCCGGACAACACCCTGGCCTG
GGTGTGGGTGCGCGGCCTGGACGAGCTGTACGCCGAGTGGTCGGAGGTCGTGTCCACGAACTTCCGGGAC
GCCTCCGGGCCGGCCATGACCGAGATCGGCGAGCAGCCGTGGG
