>Addgene plasmid #59527 | pREMI-Z | addgene partial sequence | sequence record 93835 | pBR322ori-F 5'-GGGAAACGCCTGGTATCTTT-3'
GCCACCTCTGACTTGAGCGTCGATTTTTGTGATGCTCGTCAGGGGGGCGGAGCCTATGGAAAAACGCCAG
CAACGCGGCCTTTTTACGGTTCCTGGCCTTTTGCTGGCCTTTTGCTCACATGTTGGTCTCCAGCTTGCAA
ATTAAAGCCTTCGAGCGTCCCAAAACCTTCTCAAGCAAGGTTTTCAGTATAATGTTACATGCGTACACGC
GTCTGTACAGAAAAAAAAGAAAAATTTGAAATATAAATAACGTTCTTAATACTAACATAACTATAAAAAA
ATAAATAGGGACCTAGACTTCAGGTTGTCTAACTCCTTCCTTTTCGGTTAGAGCGGATGTGGGGGGAGGG
CGTGAATGTAAGCGTGACATAACTAATTACATGATATCGACAAAGGAAAAGGGGGACGGATCTCCGAGGC
CTCGGACCCGTCGGGCCGCGTCGGACGTGTCAGTCCTGCTCCTCGGCCACGAAGTGCACGCAGTTGCCGG
CCGGGTCGCGCAGGGCGAACTCCCGCCCCCACGGCTGCTCGCCGATCTCGGTCATGGCCGGCCCGGAGGC
GTCCCGGAAGTTCGTGGACACGACCTCCGACCACTCGGCGTACAGCTCGTCCAGGCCGCGCACCCACACC
CAGGCCAGGGTGTTGTCCGGCACCACCTGGTCCTGGACCGCGCTGATGAACAGGGTCACGTCGTCCCGGA
CCACACCGGCGAAGTCGTCCTCCACGAAGTCCCGGGAGAACCCGAGCCGGTCGGTCCAGAACTCGACCGC
TCCGGCGACGTCGCGCGCGGTGAGCACCGGAACGGCACTGGTCAACTTGGCCATGGTTTAGTTCCTCACC
TTGTCGTATTATACTATGCCGATATACTATGCCGATGATTAATTGTCAACACCGCCCTTAGATTAGATTG
CTATGCTTTCTTTCTAATGAGCAAGAAGTAAAAAA
